>Addgene plasmid #20032 | pSB819-PKR-agm | addgene partial sequence | sequence record 25759 | 20032 with M13R
AAGCTGGAGCTCCACCGCGGTGGCGGCCGCCTAACATGTNNNNNNTTCCTTTTTCTCTGGGCTTTTCTTC
CACGTAGTCAAGGTGCTTAGTATTTCAGATGTGTTAGGTCGGTCCTCAGGTTTCTTTGAGAGTAATTTCT
CTAGAAGAGTTTTTTCTCTTTTATCAAACACATCTGAGATGGTGCCATCCCGTAGGTCTTTGAAAAACTT
TGATGTTTCGGAAGCAGTGTCACATACATGAAGAAGTTCAGCAAGAATTAGCCCCAAAGCGTAGAGGTCC
ACTTCCTTTCCATAGTCTTGCAAAGAAATCTGTTCTGGGCTCATGTATCGCAAAGTTCCCGTATTCCTTG
TTCGCTTTCCATCATTTTTCAGAGATGTTGCAAGTCCAAAGTCTCCAATCTTTATTTGTTTTGTATCTAC
TAAGAATATATTACTTGGCTTAAGATCTCTATGAATTATATTTTTTGAATGTATATAATCCAACCCTTTT
GTTATTTGTTCAAAGAGTTCCAAAGCCAAAACTTTGTCTAGTTTCTTGCCTTTTCTATCTTCAATCCATT
CCTCCAATGTCCCTTTTTCACAGAATTCCATTTGGATGAAAAGGCACTTAGTCTTNGATCTTAAACTATT
TTTTTTTGTTCTCAGGATCAAAATCAGGGCTCTCANGATCATAAGCACTGATCTCAGGATCATAATCAAG
TCCATCCCAACAGCCATTGNAGTGAACANTATTTACATGATCAAGTTCTGCCAATGCTTTTACNTCACGC
TCTNCCTT
