[The description below was written by a language model from this plasmid's Addgene catalogue record.]
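Description:
pSB819-PKR-agm is a yeast expression plasmid built on the pSB819 backbone (about 6.4 kb without insert) that carries the African green monkey (C. aethiops) orthologue of protein kinase R (PKR, also known as EIF2AK2). The 1,653 bp coding insert was placed between XhoI and NotI sites, both of which remain intact, so the gene can be excised or exchanged with the same enzymes. The plasmid is a shuttle vector. In E. coli it is maintained at high copy under ampicillin selection, and in yeast it is selected through the URA3 auxotrophic marker, which complements uracil auxotrophy in ura3 host strains. The record does not state which promoter drives PKR expression. It also does not say whether the plasmid replicates episomally or integrates in yeast, or whether the protein carries any epitope tag. No feature table is provided to clarify these points.

PKR is an interferon-induced, double-stranded-RNA-activated kinase that phosphorylates the translation initiation factor eIF2α and thereby shuts down protein synthesis as an antiviral defence. Because this substrate is conserved, expressing a mammalian PKR in yeast generally inhibits growth, which gives a simple readout of kinase activity and of its inhibition by co-expressed viral antagonists. The associated publication concerns PKR as an evolutionary model for defeating viral mimicry. This fits with the construct being one of a set of primate PKR orthologues used to compare how species-specific sequence differences affect susceptibility to viral proteins that mimic the kinase's substrate. The record itself does not describe the specific assays performed.
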