Addgene plasmid #20032: pSB819-PKR-agm
Depositing lab: Harmit Malik. Depositing organization: Fred Hutchinson Cancer Center. Publication: Protein kinase R reveals an evolutionary model for defeating viral mimicry. Elde NC, Child SJ, Geballe AP, Malik HS. Nature. 2009 Jan 22;457(7228):485-9. doi: 10.1038/nature07529. Epub 2008 Nov 30. PubMed 19043403.
Backbone
  Vector backbone: pSB819
  Backbone size w/o insert (bp): 6400
  Vector type: Yeast Expression
  Selectable markers: URA3
Growth in bacteria
  Bacterial resistance: Ampicillin, 100 μg/mL
  Growth temperature: 37°C
  Growth strain: DH5alpha
  Copy number: High Copy
Gene/Insert
  Gene/Insert name: Protein kinase R (alt name: EIF2AK2)
  Species: C. aethiops (african green monkey)
  Insert size (bp): 1653
  GenBank ID: EU733254
  Cloning method: Restriction Enzyme; 5′ cloning site XhoI (not destroyed); 3′ cloning site NotI (not destroyed)
  Sequencing primers: 5′ n/a; 3′ M13R
Terms and licenses: Academic/Nonprofit Terms; Industry Terms: Not Available to Industry
How to cite: pSB819-PKR-agm was a gift from Harmit Malik (Addgene plasmid # 20032 ; http://n2t.net/addgene:20032 ; RRID:Addgene_20032)
